Addgene plasmid #23518: pDONR223-PLXNA3
Depositing lab: William Hahn & David Root. Depositing organization: Dana-Farber Cancer Institute. Publication: COT drives resistance to RAF inhibition through MAP kinase pathway reactivation. Johannessen CM, Boehm JS, Kim SY, Thomas SR, Wardwell L, Johnson LA, Emery CM, Stransky N, Cogdill AP, Barretina J, Caponigro G, Hieronymus H, Murray RR, Salehi-Ashtiani K, Hill DE, Vidal M, Zhao JJ, Yang X, Alkan O, Kim S, Harris JL, Wilson CJ, Myer VE, Finan PM, Root DE, Roberts TM, Golub T, Flaherty KT, Dummer R, Weber BL, Sellers WR, Schlegel R, Wargo JA, Hahn WC, Garraway LA. Nature. 2010 Dec 16;468(7326):968-72. doi: 10.1038/nature09627 PubMed 21107320.
Backbone
  Vector backbone: pDONR223
  Backbone manufacturer: Invitrogen
  Backbone size w/o insert (bp): 5005
  Vector type: Gateway Donor vector
Growth in bacteria
  Bacterial resistance: Spectinomycin, 50 μg/mL
  Growth temperature: 37°C
  Growth strain: DH5alpha
  Copy number: High Copy
Gene/Insert
  Gene/Insert name: PLXNA3 (alt name: plexin A3;PLXNA3)
  Species: H. sapiens (human)
  Insert size (bp): 5616
  Mutation: L1655M
  Entrez Gene: PLXNA3 (a.k.a. 6.3, HSSEXGENE, PLXN3, PLXN4, XAP-6)
  Cloning method: Gateway Cloning
  Sequencing primers: 5′ M13pUC-fwd; 3′ M13rev
Terms and licenses: Academic/Nonprofit Terms; Industry Terms: Not Available to Industry
Depositor comments: The ORF has no Stop codon. This design enables easy recombination into a destination vector to add an epitope tag of choice and Stop codon to the ORF. Do NOT use this plasmid directly for transfections. A set of 4 custom lentiviral vectors is available ( pLX301 (http://www.addgene.org/25895/) , pLX302 (http://www.addgene.org/25896/) , pLX303 (http://www.addgene.org/25897/) , pLX304 (http://www.addgene.org/25890/) ) to be used to express these ORFs in mammalian cells. These plasmids are not included in the kit and must be ordered separately.
How to cite: pDONR223-PLXNA3 was a gift from William Hahn & David Root (Addgene plasmid # 23518 ; http://n2t.net/addgene:23518 ; RRID:Addgene_23518)
