[The description below was written by a language model from this plasmid's Addgene catalogue record.]
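Description:
pDONR223-PLXNA3 is a Gateway entry clone built on the Invitrogen pDONR223 donor backbone (about 5 kb without insert) and carrying the open reading frame of human plexin A3 (PLXNA3), an insert of roughly 5.6 kb. It is a bacterial propagation plasmid rather than an expression vector. It is maintained at high copy in E. coli under spectinomycin selection, and the record names no eukaryotic promoter, reporter or tag, which fits the depositor's caution that it should not be transfected directly. No feature table is supplied, so the origin of replication and the exact recombination sites are not itemised. As the product of Gateway cloning into a donor vector, the ORF would be expected to be flanked by attL-type sites that allow LR recombination into destination vectors. M13 forward and reverse primer sites on either side of the insert are listed for sequencing.

The cloned ORF differs from the reference by an L1655M substitution, and it deliberately lacks a stop codon. This open-ended design allows the coding sequence to be transferred in frame into a destination vector that supplies a C-terminal epitope tag and the terminating codon. The depositors point to a companion set of lentiviral destination vectors (pLX301 to pLX304) for expressing such ORFs in mammalian cells. The plasmid comes from an ORF collection associated with a study of resistance to RAF inhibition through MAP kinase pathway reactivation. Its typical role is as a shuttle source of PLXNA3 for building tagged expression constructs for gain-of-function experiments or screens.
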