>Addgene plasmid #23518 | pDONR223-PLXNA3 | depositor partial sequence | sequence record 10807 | Author sequence, M13pUC-fwd
TTTGGACTGGATAAGTGACCTGTTCGTTGCAACAAATTGATGAGCAATGCTTTTTTATAATGCCAACTTT
GTACAAAAAAGTTGGCACCATGCCCTCTGTCTGCCTCCTCCTGCTGCTCTTCCTTGCCGTGGGGGGGGCC
CTGGGCAACAGGCCCTTCCGTGCCTTCGTGGTGACAGACACCACGCTTACCCACCTGGCTGTGCACCGGG
TGACTGGGGAGGTGTTCGTGGGCGCAGTGAACCGAGTCTTTAAGCTGGCCCCCAACCTGACTGAGCTGCG
GGCCCATGTCACGGGGCCCGTCGAGGACAACGCTCGCTGCTACCCGCCCCCCAGCATGCGCGTGTGTGCC
CACCGCCTGGCCCCCGTGGACAACATCAACAAGCTGCTGCTCATAGACTATGCGGCCCGCCGCCTGGTGG
CCTGCGGCAGCATCTGGCAGGGCATCTGCCAGTTCCTGCGTCTGGACGACCTCTTCAAGCTGGGTGAGCC
GCACCACCGCAAGGAGCACTACCTGTCGGGGGCCCAGGAGCCCGACTCCATGGCTGGTGTCATTGTGGAG
CAGGGCCAGGGGCCCAGCAAGCTGTTTGTGGGCACTGCTGTCGACGGCAAGTCGGAGTACTTCCCCACCT
TGAGCTCCCGCAAGCTCATCAGTGATGAAGACAGCGCGGACATGTTCAGTCTCGTGTACCATGATGAGTT
TGTGTCCTCCCAGATCAAGATCCCCTCAGACACGCTGTCCTTGTACCCTGCCTTTGACATCTACTACATC
TACGGCTTCGTCAGCGCCTCCTTTCGTGTACTTCCTGACGCTGCAGCTGGACACCCAGCAGACGCTTGTT
TG
