>Addgene plasmid #23518 | pDONR223-PLXNA3 | addgene partial sequence | sequence record 29292 | 23518 with M13pUC-fwd
CTCGGGCCCAATAATGATTTTATTTTGACTGATAGTGACCTGTTCGTTGCAACAAATTGATGAGCAATGC
TTTTTTATAATGCCAACTTTGTACAAAAAAGTTGGCACCATGCCCTCTGTCTGCCTCCTCCTGCTGCTCT
TCCTTGCCGTGGGGGGGGCCCTGGGCAACAGGCCCTTCCGTGCCTTCGTGGTGACAGACACCACGCTTAC
CCACCTGGCTGTGCACCGGGTGACTGGGGAGGTGTTCGTGGGCGCAGTGAACCGAGTCTTTAAGCTGGCC
CCCAACCTGACTGAGCTGCGGGCCCATGTCACGGGGCCCGTCGAGGACAACGCTCGCTGCTACCCGCCCC
CCAGCATGCGCGTGTGTGCCCACCGCCTGGCCCCCGTGGACAACATCAACAAGCTGCTGCTCATAGACTA
TGCGGCCCGCCGCCTGGTGGCCTGCGGCAGCATCTGGCAGGGCATCTGCCAGTTCCTGCGTCTGGACGAC
CTCTTCAAGCTGGGTGAGCCGCACCACCGCAAGGAGCACTACCTGTCGGGGGCCCAGGAGCCCGACTCCA
TGGCTGGTGTCATTGTGGAGCAGGGCCAGGGGCCCAGCAAGCTGTTTGTGGGCACTGCTGTCGACGGCAA
GTCGGA
