>Addgene plasmid #23518 | pDONR223-PLXNA3 | depositor partial sequence | sequence record 47042 | Author sequence, M13-rev
CCCGTGGTACAGCTGGATGGCTATATGATTTTATTTTGGGATATCGTGACCTGGGCGTTGCAACATATTG
ATAAGCAATGCTTTCTTATAATGCCAACTTTGTACAAGAAAGTTGGCAAGCTGTCGCTGGACACGAGGCT
GATGATCTGTTCCAGTTTCTGCCGCAACTTATGCTTCCGACAAGAGGCATCTCGGTCCAGAGCCGTGAGA
ATCTCCTGGCGGTACTTGGTGACATAGAAATACAGCTCGTTGAGCGCACTCAGGACGCTGAAGTCGCTGG
CGTGGAGGCGGGACTGCTCCACCAGGTAGGCATCCATGTCCTGGTCGCTGATGGATGCCATCTTTGCAAT
GTCTCGATAATACCTCTCCACCCAGCTCTTGTAGTTGGGGATGTCCTTGGCGTAGAGCAGTTTGTTGGAG
GGCGAGTCCTTCCCCAGGCGGTGCTCGGATGTAGAGCAGGAGTCCATGAAGGTCTGGGCTACCACCGACA
GGCAGGCATCCGTGATGCTGTTCTTGTGGATGTCGAACACGAACTGCGGGTTCTTGATCACATTCACCCA
GAAGCGCAGCGGCAGGCAGTTGCTCTTCCAGGTGTGGCGCACATCGGGGTCGCTGATCTGGCGCTGGTCC
GCCTGCTCATCCAGGAAGTCGAACATGTACTTGATGGCCAGGGGCAGGGCCGAGCCCCGGTGGGCTGTGC
TGAACACTGTCTCAAAGAGGTCATCCACGAACTTCTGCAGTGTGCCCTTGGTGGCCAGCAGCCGTGTCAT
GTAGATCTCGGAGACCATCTTGCTGCCACGGTCCCCCTCGCGATGGTCGGCATGGTCGTGGTTTTTCACC
AGTGCCAC
